Addgene plasmid #118497: pMRE145
Purpose: broad-host range plasmid to constitutively express fluorescent protein genes in bacteria
Depositing lab: Mitja Remus-Emsermann. Depositing organization: University of Canterbury. Publication: Chromatic Bacteria - A Broad Host-Range Plasmid and Chromosomal Insertion Toolbox for Fluorescent Protein Expression in Bacteria. Schlechter RO, Jun H, Bernach M, Oso S, Boyd E, Munoz-Lintz DA, Dobson RCJ, Remus DM, Remus-Emsermann MNP. Front Microbiol. 2018 Dec 12;9:3052. doi: 10.3389/fmicb.2018.03052. eCollection 2018. PubMed 30631309.
Backbone
  Vector backbone: pFru97
  Vector type: Bacterial Expression
  Selectable markers: Gentamicin ; Chloramphenicol/
Growth in bacteria
  Bacterial resistance: Kanamycin, 50 μg/mL
  Growth temperature: 37°C
  Growth strain: E. coli S17-1 lambda pir
  Copy number: High Copy
Gene/Insert
  Gene/Insert name: mScarlet-I
  Species: Synthetic
  Cloning method: Gibson Cloning
Resource information
  A portion of this plasmid was derived from a plasmid made by: pTriEx-RhoA-wt_mScarlet-I_SGFP2
Terms and licenses: Academic/Nonprofit Terms; Industry Terms: Not Available to Industry
Depositor comments: Please visit https://www.biorxiv.org/content/early/2018/09/07/402172 for bioRxiv preprint.
How to cite: pMRE145 was a gift from Mitja Remus-Emsermann (Addgene plasmid # 118497 ; http://n2t.net/addgene:118497 ; RRID:Addgene_118497)
