[The description below was written by a language model from this plasmid's Addgene catalogue record and pLannotate feature annotations shown in this document.]
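Description:
pMRE145 is a broad-host-range bacterial expression plasmid built on the pFru97 backbone and designed to label bacteria with constitutive red fluorescence. It replicates through the pBBR1 oriV together with its cognate pBBR1 Rep protein, a replicon that functions in a wide range of Gram-negative hosts. The record lists it as high copy and maintained in E. coli S17-1 lambda pir, a strain commonly used as a conjugation donor. The annotated sequence of about 8.4 kb carries three intact resistance genes: neo (nptII, kanamycin, the resistance given for propagation), a gentamicin acetyltransferase gene downstream of a class 1 integron Pc promoter, and a cat gene for chloramphenicol resistance preceded by a fragment of its own promoter. These match the gentamicin and chloramphenicol markers listed in the catalogue entry.

The payload is the synthetic mScarlet-I coding sequence, a rapidly maturing monomeric red fluorescent protein, introduced by Gibson cloning from a previously published mScarlet-I-containing plasmid. It is followed by the lambda t0 terminator, then the cat cassette and an rrnB T1 terminator. Four tandem rrnB T1 terminators lie further upstream, before the gentamicin cassette, and presumably insulate this region from read-through transcription. The feature table does not annotate the promoter that drives mScarlet-I. The only element called immediately upstream of the coding sequence, across the circular junction, is a fragment of the Tn5 transposase region, so the source of constitutive expression cannot be named from this record. Other small fragments (ble, tnpA, TcR, lacZα, M13 ori, a T7 promoter) appear to be remnants of the vector's construction history. The plasmid belongs to a toolbox of fluorescent protein vectors for tagging diverse bacteria, for example to distinguish strains by colour in microscopy.
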