Features (pLannotate 1.2.2; 23 found; start..end, strand, type, name):
      1..696     +  CDS            mScarlet-I: mScarlet-I is a basic (constitutively fluorescent) red fluorescent protein published in 2016, derived from synthetic construct. It is reported to be a rapidly-maturing monomer with moderate acid sensitivity.
    717..811     +  terminator     lambda t0 terminator: transcription terminator from phage lambda
    826..854     +  promoter       cat promoter (fragment): promoter of the E. coli cat gene encoding chloramphenicol acetyltransferase
    855..1511    +  CDS            cat: CAT_ECOLX - Experimental evidence at protein level: Swiss-Prot protein existence level 1. This enzyme is an effector of chloramphenicol resistance in bacteria. From Escherichia coli. This protein is used as a marker in many commonly used cloning vectors, such as pACYC184.
   1579..1665    +  terminator     rrnB T1 terminator: Escherichia coli rrnB; transcription terminator T1 from the E. coli rrnB gene
   1715..1831    -  CDS            CmR (fragment): chloramphenicol acetyltransferase; cat; confers resistance to chloramphenicol
   1831..1983    -  CDS            ble (fragment): BLE_KLEPN - Experimental evidence at protein level: Swiss-Prot protein existence level 1. Binding protein with a strong affinity to the bleomycin family of antibiotics. Binds to CL990; an antimitotic-antibiotic compound. From Klebsiella pneumoniae.
   2007..2798    -  CDS            neo: KKA2_KLEPN - Also known as kan, nptII. Experimental evidence at protein level: Swiss-Prot protein existence level 1. Resistance to kanamycin, neomycin, paromomycin, ribostamycin, butirosin and gentamicin B. From Klebsiella pneumoniae.
   2830..3114    -  CDS            tnpA (fragment): TN5P_ECOLX - Also known as tnp. Experimental evidence at protein level: Swiss-Prot protein existence level 1. Mediates transposition of transposon Tn5 by a 'cut and paste' mechanism. First, the monomeric transposase binds the 19 bp inverted DNA repeats flanking the transposon. Then, dimerization of the DNA- bound transposase creates a synaptic DNA complex. After nicking of the first DNA strand, excision of the transposon proceeds through a series of intermediates. The transposase then mediates the insertion of the transposon at a new site by strand transfer. The activity of the wild- type tran
   4278..5049    +  rep_origin     pBBR1 oriV: replication origin of the broad-host-range plasmid pBBR1 from Bordetella bronchiseptica; requires the pBBR1 Rep protein for replication
   5050..5712    +  CDS            pBBR1 Rep: replication protein for the broad-host-range plasmid pBBR1 from Bordetella bronchiseptica
   5773..5842    +  CDS            TcR (fragment): tetracycline efflux protein; tet; confers resistance to tetracycline
   6172..6203    -  CDS            CmR (fragment): chloramphenicol acetyltransferase confers resistance to chloramphenicol
   6203..6280    +  rep_origin     M13 ori (fragment): M13 bacteriophage origin of replication; arrow indicates direction of (+) strand synthesis
   6284..6439    -  CDS            lacZα (fragment): LacZα fragment of β-galactosidase; lacZ fragment
   6447..6465    +  promoter       T7 promoter: promoter for bacteriophage T7 RNA polymerase
   6508..6594    +  terminator     rrnB T1 terminator: Escherichia coli rrnB; transcription terminator T1 from the E. coli rrnB gene
   6691..6777    +  terminator     rrnB T1 terminator: Escherichia coli rrnB; transcription terminator T1 from the E. coli rrnB gene
   6874..6960    +  terminator     rrnB T1 terminator: Escherichia coli rrnB; transcription terminator T1 from the E. coli rrnB gene
   7057..7143    +  terminator     rrnB T1 terminator: Escherichia coli rrnB; transcription terminator T1 from the E. coli rrnB gene
   7303..7331    +  promoter       Pc promoter: intI1 (promoter lies within the coding sequence); class 1 integron promoter
   7520..8053    +  CDS            GmR: gentamycin acetyltransferase; aacC1; confers resistance to gentamycin
   8061..8378    +  CDS            tnpA (fragment): TN5P_ECOLX - Also known as tnp. Experimental evidence at protein level: Swiss-Prot protein existence level 1. Mediates transposition of transposon Tn5 by a 'cut and paste' mechanism. First, the monomeric transposase binds the 19 bp inverted DNA repeats flanking the transposon. Then, dimerization of the DNA- bound transposase creates a synaptic DNA complex. After nicking of the first DNA strand, excision of the transposon proceeds through a series of intermediates. The transposase then mediates the insertion of the transposon at a new site by strand transfer. The activity of the wild- type tran
>Addgene plasmid #118497 | pMRE145 | addgene full sequence | sequence record 226436 | Addgene NGS Result
ATGGTGAGCAAGGGCGAGGCAGTGATCAAGGAGTTCATGCGGTTCAAGGTGCACATGGAGGGCTCCATGA
ACGGCCACGAGTTCGAGATCGAGGGCGAGGGCGAGGGCCGCCCCTACGAGGGCACCCAGACCGCCAAGCT
GAAGGTGACCAAGGGTGGCCCCCTGCCCTTCTCCTGGGACATCCTGTCCCCTCAGTTCATGTACGGCTCC
AGGGCCTTCATCAAGCACCCCGCCGACATCCCCGACTACTATAAGCAGTCCTTCCCCGAGGGCTTCAAGT
GGGAGCGCGTGATGAACTTCGAGGACGGCGGCGCCGTGACCGTGACCCAGGACACCTCCCTGGAGGACGG
CACCCTGATCTACAAGGTGAAGCTCCGCGGCACCAACTTCCCTCCTGACGGCCCCGTAATGCAGAAGAAG
ACAATGGGCTGGGAAGCGTCCACCGAGCGGTTGTACCCCGAGGACGGCGTGCTGAAGGGCGACATTAAGA
TGGCCCTGCGCCTGAAGGACGGCGGCCGCTACCTGGCGGACTTCAAGACCACCTACAAGGCCAAGAAGCC
CGTGCAGATGCCCGGCGCCTACAACGTCGACCGCAAGTTGGACATCACCTCCCACAACGAGGACTACACC
GTGGTGGAACAGTACGAACGCTCCGAGGGCCGCCACTCCACCGGCGGCATGGACGAGCTGTACAAGTAAG
TAATTAGCTGAGCTTGGACTCCTGTTGATAGATCCAGTAATGACCTCAGAACTCCATCTGGATTTGTTCA
GAACGCTCGGTTGCCGCCGGGCGTTTTTTATTGGTGAGAATCCAAGCTAGCTTGGCGAGATTTTCAGGAG
CTAAGGAAGCTAAAATGGAGAAAAAAATCACTGGATATACCACCGTTGATATATCCCAATGGCATCGTAA
AGAACATTTTGAGGCATTTCAGTCAGTTGCTCAATGTACCTATAACCAGACCGTTCAGCTGGATATTACG
GCCTTTTTAAAGACCGTAAAGAAAAATAAGCACAAGTTTTATCCGGCCTTTATTCACATTCTTGCCCGCC
TGATGAATGCTCATCCGGAATTTCGTATGGCAATGAAAGACGGTGAGCTGGTGATATGGGATAGTGTTCA
CCCTTGTTACACCGTTTTCCATGAGCAAACTGAAACGTTTTCATCGCTCTGGAGTGAATACCACGACGAT
TTCCGGCAGTTTCTACACATATATTCGCAAGATGTGGCGTGTTACGGTGAAAACCTGGCCTATTTCCCTA
AAGGGTTTATTGAGAATATGTTTTTCGTCTCAGCCAATCCCTGGGTGAGTTTCACCAGTTTTGATTTAAA
CGTGGCCAATATGGACAACTTCTTCGCCCCCGTTTTCACCATGGGCAAATATTATACGCAAGGCGACAAG
GTGCTGATGCCGCTGGCGATTCAGGTTCATCATGCCGTTTGTGATGGCTTCCATGTCGGCAGAATGCTTA
ATGAATTACAACAGTACTGCGATGAGTGGCAGGGCGGGGCGTAATTTTTTTAAGGCAGTTATTGGTGCCC
TTAAACGCCTGGGGTAATGACTCTCTAGCTTGAGGCATCAAATAAAACGAAAGGCTCAGTCGAAAGACTG
GGCCTTTCGTTTTATCTGTTGTTTGTCGGTGAACGCTCTCCTGAGTAGGACAAATCCGCCGCTAGGAGCT
TGCGGCCGCCAGTGTGATGGATATCTGCATAAAAACTGTTGTAATTCATTAAGCATTCTGCCGACATGGA
AGCCATCACAAACGGCATGATGAACCTGAATCGCCAGCGGCATCAGCACCTTGTCGCCTTGCGTATAATA
TTTGCCCATGGGGGTGGGCGAAGAACTCCAGCATGAGATCCCCGCGCTGGAGGATCATCCAGCCGGCGTC
CCGGAAAACGATTCCGAAGCCCAACCTTTCATAGAAGGCGGCGGTGGAATCGAAATCTCGTGATGGCAGG
TTGGGCGTCGCTTGGTCGGTCATTTCGAACCCCAGAGTCCCGCTCAGAAGAACTCGTCAAGAAGGCGATA
GAAGGCGATGCGCTGCGAATCGGGAGCGGCGATACCGTAAAGCACGAGGAAGCGGTCAGCCCATTCGCCG
CCAAGCTCTTCAGCAATATCACGGGTAGCCAACGCTATGTCCTGATAGCGGTCCGCCACACCCAGCCGGC
CACAGTCGATGAATCCAGAAAAGCGGCCATTTTCCACCATGATATTCGGCAAGCAGGCATCGCCATGGGT
CACGACGAGATCCTCGCCGTCGGGCATGCGCGCCTTGAGCCTGGCGAACAGTTCGGCTGGCGCGAGCCCC
TGATGCTCTTCGTCCAGATCATCCTGATCGACAAGACCGGCTTCCATCCGAGTACGTGCTCGCTCGATGC
GATGTTTCGCTTGGTGGTCGAATGGGCAGGTAGCCGGATCAAGCGTATGCAGCCGCCGCATTGCATCAGC
CATGATGGATACTTTCTCGGCAGGAGCAAGGTGAGATGACAGGAGATCCTGCCCCGGCACTTCGCCCAAT
AGCAGCCAGTCCCTTCCCGCTTCAGTGACAACGTCGAGCACAGCTGCGCAAGGAACGCCCGTCGTGGCCA
GCCACGATAGCCGCGCTGCCTCGTCCTGCAGTTCATTCAGGGCACCGGACAGGTCGGTCTTGACAAAAAG
AACCGGGCGCCCCTGCGCTGACAGCCGGAACACGGCGGCATCAGAGCAGCCGATTGTCTGTTGTGCCCAG
TCATAGCCGAATAGCCTCTCCACCCAAGCGGCCGGAGAACCTGCGTGCAATCCATCTTGTTCAATCATGC
GAAACGATCCTCATCCTGTCTCTTGATCAGATCTTGATCCCCTGCGCCATCAGATCCTTGGCGGCAAGAA
AGCCATCCAGTTTACTTTGCAGGGCTTCCCAACCTTACCAGAGGGCGCCCCAGCTGGCAATTCCGGTTCG
CTTGCTGTCCATAAAACCGCCCAGTCTAGCTATCGCCATGTAAGCCCACTGCAAGCTACCTGCTTTCTCT
TTGCGCTTGCGTTTTCCCTTGTCCAGATAGCCCAGTAGCTGACATTCATCCCAGGTGGCACTTTTCGGGG
AAATGTGCGCGCCCGCGTTCCTGCTGGCGCTGGGCCTGTTTCTGGCGCTGGACTTCCCGCTGTTCCGTCA
GCAGCTTTTCGCCCACGGCCTTGATGATCGCGGCGGCCTTGGCCTGCATATCCCGATTCAACGGCCCCAG
GGCGTCCAGAACGGGCTTCAGGCGCTCCCGAAGGTCTCGGGCCGTCTCTTGGGCTTGATCGGCCTTCTTG
CGCATCTCACGCGCTCCTGCGGCGGCCTGTAGGGCAGGCTCATACCCCTGCCGAACCGCTTTTGTCAGCC
GGTCGGCCACGGCTTCCGGCGTCTCAACGCGCTTTGAGATTCCCAGCTTTTCGGCCAATCCCTGCGGTGC
ATAGGCGCGTGGCTCGACCGCTTGCGGGCTGATGGTGACGTGGCCCACTGGTGGCCGCTCCAGGGCCTCG
TAGAACGCCTGAATGCGCGTGTGACGTGCCTTGCTGCCCTCGATGCCCCGTTGCAGCCCTAGATCGGCCA
CAGCGGCCGCAAACGTGGTCTGGTCGCGGGTCATCTGCGCTTTGTTGCCGATGAACTCCTTGGCCGACAG
CCTGCCGTCCTGCGTCAGCGGCACCACGAACGCGGTCATGTGCGGGCTGGTTTCGTCACGGTGGATGCTG
GCCGTCACGATGCGATCCGCCCCGTACTTGTCCGCCAGCCACTTGTGCGCCTTCTCGAAGAACGCCGCCT
GCTGTTCTTGGCTGGCCGACTTCCACCATTCCGGGCTGGCCGTCATGACGTACTCGACCGCCAACACAGC
GTCCTTGCGCCGCTTCTCTGGCAGCAACTCGCGCAGTCGGCCCATCGCTTCATCGGTGCTGCTGGCCGCC
CAGTGCTCGTTCTCTGGCGTCCTGCTGGCGTCAGCGTTGGGCGTCTCGCGCTCGCGGTAGGCGTGCTTGA
GACTGGCCGCCACGTTGCCCATTTTCGCCAGCTTCTTGCATCGCATGATCGCGTATGCCGCCATGCCTGC
CCCTCCCTTTTGGTGTCCAACCGGCTCGACGGGGGCAGCGCAAGGCGGTGCCTCCGGCGGGCCACTCAAT
GCTTGAGTATACTCACTAGACTTTGCTTCGCAAAGTCGTGACCGCCTACGGCGGCTGCGGCGCCCTACGG
GCTTGCTCTCCGGGCTTCGCCCTGCGCGGTCGCTGCGCTCCCTTGCCAGCCCGTGGATATGTGGACGATG
GCCGCGAGCGGCCACCGGCTGGCTCGCTTCGCTCGGCCCGTGGACAACCCTGCTGGACAAGCTGATGGAC
AGGCTGCGCCTGCCCACGAGCTTGACCACAGGGATTGCCCACCGGCTACCCAGCCTTCGACCACATACCC
ACCGGCTCCAACTGCGCGGCCTGCGGCCTTGCCCCATCAATTTTTTTAATTTTCTCTGGGGAAAAGCCTC
CGGCCTGCGGCCTGCGCGCTTCGCTTGCCGGTTGGACACCAAGTGGAAGGCGGGTCAAGGCTCGCGCAGC
GACCGCGCAGCGGCTTGGCCTTGACGCGCCTGGAACGACCCAAGCCTATGCGAGTGGGGGCAGTCGAAGG
GCGAAGCCCGCCCGCCTGCCCCCCGAGCCTCACGGCGGCGAGTGCGGGGGTTCCAAGGGGGCAGCGCCAC
CTTGGGCAAGGCCGAAGGCCGCGCAGTCGATCAACAAGCCCCGGAGGGGCCACTTTTTGCCGGAGGGGGA
GCCGCGCCGAAGGCGTGGGGGAACCCCGCAGGGGTGCCCTTCTTTGGGCACCAAAGAACTAGATATAGGG
CGAAATGCGAAAGACTTAAAAATCAACAACTTAAAAAAGGGGGGTACGCAACAGCTCATTGCGGCACCCC
CCGCAATAGCTCATTGCGTAGGTTAAAGAAAATCTGTAATTGACTGCCACTTTTACGCAACGCATAATTG
TTGTCGCGCTGCCGAAAAGTTGCAGCTGATTGCGCATGGTGCCGCAACCGTGCGGCACCCCTACCGCATG
GAGATAAGCATGGCCACGCAGTCCAGAGAAATCGGCATTCAAGCCAAGAACAAGCCCGGTCACTGGGTGC
AAACGGAACGCAAAGCGCATGAGGCGTGGGCCGGGCTTATTGCGAGGAAACCCACGGCGGCAATGCTGCT
GCATCACCTCGTGGCGCAGATGGGCCACCAGAACGCCGTGGTGGTCAGCCAGAAGACACTTTCCAAGCTC
ATCGGACGTTCTTTGCGGACGGTCCAATACGCAGTCAAGGACTTGGTGGCCGAGCGCTGGATCTCCGTCG
TGAAGCTCAACGGCCCCGGCACCGTGTCGGCCTACGTGGTCAATGACCGCGTGGCGTGGGGCCAGCCCCG
CGACCAGTTGCGCCTGTCGGTGTTCAGTGCCGCCGTGGTGGTTGATCACGACGACCAGGACGAATCGCTG
TTGGGGCATGGCGACCTGCGCCGCATCCCGACCCTGTATCCGGGCGAGCAGCAACTACCGACCGGCCCCG
GCGAGGAGCCGCCCAGCCAGCCCGGCATTCCGGGCATGGAACCAGACCTGCCAGCCTTGACCGAAACGGA
GGAATGGGAACGGCGCGGGCAGCAGCGCCTGCCGATGCCCGATGAGCCGTGTTTTCTGGACGATGGCGAG
CCGTTGGAGCCGCCGACACGGGTCACGCTGCCGCGCCGGTAGCACTTGGGTTGCGCAGCAACCCGTAAGT
GCGCTGTTCCAGACTATCGGCTGTAGCCGCCTCGCCGCCCTATACCTTGTCTGCCTCCCCGCGTTGCGTC
GCGGTGCATGGAGCCGGGCCACCTCGACCTGAATGGAAGCCGGCGGCACCTCGCTAACGGATTCACCGTT
TTTATCAGGCTCTGGGAGGCAGAATAAATGATCATATCGTCAATTATTACCTCCACGGGGAGAGCCTGAG
CAAACTGGCCTCAGGCATTTGAGAAGCACACGGTCACACTGCTTCCGGTAGTCAATAAACCGGTAAACCA
GCAATAGACATAAGCGGCTATTTAACGACCCTGCCCTGAACCGACGACCGGGTCGAATTTGCTTTCGAAT
TTCTGCCATTCATCCGCTTATTATCACTTATTCAGGCGTAGCAACCAGGCGTTTAAGGGCACCAATAACT
GCCTTAAAAAAATTACGCCCCGCCCTGCCACTCATCGCAGTACGGCCTATTGGTTAAAAAATGAGCTGAT
TTAACAAAAATTTAACGCGAATTTTAACAAAATATTAACGCTTACAATTTCCATTCGCCATTCAGGCTGC
GCAACTGTTGGGAAGGGCGATCGGTGCGGGCCTCTTCGCTATTACGCCAGCTGGCGAAAGGGGGATGTGC
TGCAAGGCGATTAAGTTGGGTAACGCCAGGGTTTTCCCAGTCACGACGTTGTAAAACGACGGCCAGTGAG
CGCGCGTAATACGACTCACTATAGGGCGAATTGGAGCTGGGGCCGCAATTCCCAATTCCCCAGGCATCAA
ATAAAACGAAAGGCTCAGTCGAAAGACTGGGCCTTTCGTTTTATCTGTTGTTTGTCGGTGAACGCTCTCC
TGAGTAGGACAAATCCGCCGGGAGCGGATTTGAACGTTGCGAAGCAACGGCCCGGAGGGTGGCGGGCAGG
ACGCCCGCCATAAACTGCCAGGAATTAATTCCCCAGGCATCAAATAAAACGAAAGGCTCAGTCGAAAGAC
TGGGCCTTTCGTTTTATCTGTTGTTTGTCGGTGAACGCTCTCCTGAGTAGGACAAATCCGCCGGGAGCGG
ATTTGAACGTTGCGAAGCAACGGCCCGGAGGGTGGCGGGCAGGACGCCCGCCATAAACTGCCAGGAATTA
ATTCCCCAGGCATCAAATAAAACGAAAGGCTCAGTCGAAAGACTGGGCCTTTCGTTTTATCTGTTGTTTG
TCGGTGAACGCTCTCCTGAGTAGGACAAATCCGCCGGGAGCGGATTTGAACGTTGCGAAGCAACGGCCCG
GAGGGTGGCGGGCAGGACGCCCGCCATAAACTGCCAGGAATTAATTCCCCAGGCATCAAATAAAACGAAA
GGCTCAGTCGAAAGACTGGGCCTTTCGTTTTATCTGTTGTTTGTCGGTGAACGCTCTCCTGAGTAGGACA
AATCCGCCGGGAGCGGATTTGAACGTTGCGAAGCAACGGCCCGGAGGGTGGCGGGCAGGACGCCCGCCAT
AAACTGCCAGGAATTGGGGATCGGATTCGAGCTTTAGTACCTAGATTTAGATGTCTAAAAAGCGGGGTAC
CGAGGACGCGTCAATTCTCGAATTGACATAAGCCTGTTCGGTTCGTAAACTGTAATGCAAGTAGCGTATG
CGCTCACGCAACTGGTCCAGAACCTTGACCGAACGCAGCGGTGGTAACGGCGCAGTGGCGGTTTTCATGG
CTTGTTATGACTGTTTTTTTGTACAGTCTATGCCTCGGGCATCCAAGCAGCAAGCGCGTTACGCCGTGGG
TCGATGTTTGATGTTATGGAGCAGCAACGATGTTACGCAGCAGCAACGATGTTACGCAGCAGGGCAGTCG
CCCTAAAACAAAGTTAGGTGGCTCAAGTATGGGCATCATTCGCACATGTAGGCTCGGCCCTGACCAAGTC
AAATCCATGCGGGCTGCTCTTGATCTTTTCGGTCGTGAGTTCGGAGACGTAGCCACCTACTCCCAACATC
AGCCGGACTCCGATTACCTCGGGAACTTGCTCCGTAGTAAGACATTCATCGCGCTTGCTGCCTTCGACCA
AGAAGCGGTTGTTGGCGCTCTCGCGGCTTACGTTCTGCCCAAGTTTGAGCAGCCGCGTAGTGAGATCTAT
ATCTATGATCTCGCAGTCTCCGGCGAGCACCGGAGGCAGGGCATTGCCACCGCGCTCATCAATCTCCTCA
AGCATGAGGCCAACGCGCTTGGTGCTTATGTGATCTACGTGCAAGCAGATTACGGTGACGATCCCGCAGT
GGCTCTCTATACAAAGTTGGGCATACGGGAAGAAGTGATGCACTTTGATATCGACCCAAGTACCGCCACC
TAAAGCTCGCACGCTGCCGCAAGCACTCAGGGCGCAAGGGCTGCTAAAGGAAGCGGAACACGTAGAAAGC
CAGTCCGCAGAAACGGTGCTGACCCCGGATGAATGTCAGCTACTGGGCTATCTGGACAAGGGAAAACGCA
AGCGCAAAGAGAAAGCAGGTAGCTTGCAGTGGGCTTACATGGCGATAGCTAGACTGGGCGGTCTTATGGA
CAGCAAGCGAACCGGAATTGCCAGCTGGGGCGCCCTCTGGTAAGGTTGGGAAGCCCTGCAAAGTAAACTG
GATGGCTTTCTTGCCGCCAAGGATCTGATGGCGCAGGGGATCAAGATCTGATCAAGAGACAGGATACTAG
TGGAGGAAGAAAAA
